Addgene plasmid #120751: GGE151
Purpose: Part of GoldenGate Yarrowia lipolytica toolkit for assembling an expression plasmid for Y. lipolytic yeast. Promoter for gene expression in position 2 (P2_4UASxpr-TEF)
Depositing lab: Tristan Rossignol. Depositing organization: INRAE Jouy-en-Josas. Publication: A modular Golden Gate toolkit for Yarrowia lipolytica synthetic biology. Larroude M, Park YK, Soudier P, Kubiak M, Nicaud JM, Rossignol T. Microb Biotechnol. 2019 May 31. doi: 10.1111/1751-7915.13427. PubMed 31148366.
Backbone
  Vector backbone: pCR4Blunt-TOPO
  Vector type: Cloning/assembly plasmid
Growth in bacteria
  Bacterial resistance: Kanamycin, 50 μg/mL
  Growth temperature: 37°C
  Growth strain: DH5alpha
  Copy number: High Copy
Gene/Insert
  Gene/Insert name: P2_4UASxpr-TEF
  Species: Synthetic
  Insert size (bp): 872
  Cloning method: TOPO Cloning
Terms and licenses: Academic/Nonprofit Terms; Industry Terms: Not Available to Industry
How to cite: GGE151 was a gift from Tristan Rossignol (Addgene plasmid # 120751 ; http://n2t.net/addgene:120751 ; RRID:Addgene_120751)
