[The description below was written by a language model from this plasmid's Addgene catalogue record.]
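Description:
GGE151 is a donor ("part") plasmid from a modular Golden Gate toolkit designed for building expression plasmids for the oleaginous yeast Yarrowia lipolytica. It is based on the pCR4Blunt-TOPO cloning backbone, into which the part was inserted by TOPO cloning. It is maintained as a high-copy plasmid in E. coli under kanamycin selection. As a cloning and assembly vector, it is not meant to function in yeast. It simply stores a sequence-defined building block that is released and combined with other toolkit parts during a Golden Gate reaction. No feature table accompanies the record, so the positions of the origin, resistance cassette and the restriction sites flanking the part cannot be described here.

The insert, P2_4UASxpr-TEF, is a synthetic promoter of 872 bp. Its name indicates a hybrid design in which four copies of an upstream activating sequence (labelled UASxpr, presumably from the Y. lipolytica XPR2 gene) are combined with a TEF promoter element. This type of arrangement is commonly used to raise transcription above that of the native promoter, although the record does not give the promoter's strength or regulation. The "P2" prefix marks it as the promoter for position 2, meaning it is intended to drive the second gene in a multi-gene assembly. In Golden Gate systems, type IIS restriction enzymes generate position-specific overhangs that fix the order of the parts, though the record does not name the enzyme or the overhangs. The plasmid is typically used with matching gene, terminator, marker and destination parts from the same toolkit to build multi-gene expression constructs for Y. lipolytica synthetic biology and metabolic engineering.
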