>Addgene plasmid #120751 | GGE151 | depositor partial sequence | sequence record 229361 | P2_4UASxpr-TEF
GGTCTCTGCTTCGATACGCGTATCGATACGCGTGCATGCTGAGGTGTCTCACAAGTGCCGTGCAGTCCCG
CCCCCACTTGCTTCTCTTTGTGTGTAGTGTACGTACATTATCGAGAGGGTTGTTCCCGCCCACCTCGATC
CGGCATGCTGAGGTGTCTCACAAGTGCCGTGCAGTCCCGCCCCCACTTGCTTCTCTTTGTGTGTAGTGTA
CGTACATTATCGAGAGGGTTGTTCCCGCCCACCTCGATCCGGCATGCTGAGGTGTCTCACAAGTGCCGTG
CAGTCCCGCCCCCACTTGCTTCTCTTTGTGTGTAGTGTACGTACATTATCGAGAGGGTTGTTCCCGCCCA
CCTCGATCCGGCATGCTGAGGTGTCTCACAAGTGCCGTGCAGTCCCGCCCCCACTTGCTTCTCTTTGTGT
GTAGTGTACGTACATTATCGAGAGGGTTGTTCCCGCCCACCTCGATCCGGCATGCACTGATCACGGGCAA
AAGTGCGTTCGATAGAGAGGGGGTTGGCGGCGCATTTGTGTCCCAAAAAACAGCCCCAATTGCCCCAATT
GACCCCAAATTGACCCAGTAGCGGACCCAACCCCGGCGAGAGCCCCCTTCACCCCACATATCAAACCTCC
CCCGGTTCCCACACTTGCCGTTAAGGGCGTAGGGTACTGCAGTCTGGAATCTACGCTTGTTCAGACTTTG
TACTAGTTTCTTTGTCTGGCCATCCGGGTAACCCATGCCGGACGCAAAATAGACTACTGAAAATTTTTTT
GCTTTGTGGTTGGGACTTTAGCCAAGGGTATAAAAGACCACCGTCCCCGAATTACCTTTCCTCTTCTTTT
CTCTCTCTCCTTGTCAACTCACACCCGAAGGATCCACAAAGAGACC
