LOCUS       Exported 4404 bp ds-DNA circular SYN 12-MAY-2021
DEFINITION  Part of GoldenGate Yarrowia lipolytica toolkit for assembling an
            expression plasmid for Y. lipolytic yeast. Promoter for gene
            expression in position 2 (P2_4UASxpr-TEF).
ACCESSION   .
VERSION     .
KEYWORDS    GGE151
SOURCE      synthetic DNA construct
  ORGANISM  synthetic DNA construct
REFERENCE   1 (bases 1 to 4404)
  AUTHORS   Larroude M, Park YK, Soudier P, Kubiak M, Nicaud JM, Rossignol T
  TITLE     A modular Golden Gate toolkit for Yarrowia lipolytica synthetic
            biology.
  JOURNAL   Microb Biotechnol. 2019 May 31. doi: 10.1111/1751-7915.13427.
  PUBMED    31148366
REFERENCE   2 (bases 1 to 4404)
  AUTHORS   .
  TITLE     Direct Submission
  JOURNAL   Exported May 12, 2021 from SnapGene Server 1.1.58
            http://www.snapgene.com
FEATURES             Location/Qualifiers
     source          1..4404
                     /organism="synthetic DNA construct"
                     /mol_type="other DNA"
     protein_bind    107..128
                     /label=CAP binding site
                     /bound_moiety="E. coli catabolite activator protein"
                     /note="CAP binding activates transcription in the presence
                     of cAMP."
     promoter        143..173
                     /label=lac promoter
                     /note="promoter for the E. coli lac operon"
     protein_bind    181..197
                     /label=lac operator
                     /bound_moiety="lac repressor encoded by lacI"
                     /note="The lac repressor binds to the lac operator to
                     inhibit transcription in E. coli. This inhibition can be
                     relieved by adding lactose or
                     isopropyl-beta-D-thiogalactopyranoside (IPTG)."
     primer_bind     186..208
                     /label=M13/pUC Reverse
                     /note="In lacZ gene"
     primer_bind     205..221
                     /label=M13 rev
                     /note="common sequencing primer, one of multiple similar
                     variants"
     primer_bind     205..221
                     /label=M13 Reverse
                     /note="In lacZ gene. Also called M13-rev"
     promoter        239..257
                     /label=SP6 promoter
                     /note="promoter for bacteriophage SP6 RNA polymerase"
     primer_bind     239..256
                     /label=SP6
                     /note="SP6 promoter, forward primer"
     primer_bind     complement(1292..1311)
                     /label=T7
                     /note="T7 promoter, forward primer"
     promoter        complement(1293..1311)
                     /label=T7 promoter
                     /note="promoter for bacteriophage T7 RNA polymerase"
     primer_bind     complement(1318..1335)
                     /label=M13 Forward
                     /note="In lacZ gene. Also called M13-F20 or M13 (-21)
                     Forward"
     primer_bind     complement(1318..1334)
                     /label=M13 fwd
                     /note="common sequencing primer, one of multiple similar
                     variants"
     primer_bind     complement(1327..1349)
                     /label=M13/pUC Forward
                     /note="In lacZ gene"
     CDS             1472..1774
                     /codon_start=1
                     /gene="ccdB"
                     /product="CcdB, a bacterial toxin that poisons DNA gyrase"
                     /label=ccdB
                     /note="Plasmids containing the ccdB gene cannot be
                     propagated in standard E. coli strains."
                     /translation="QFKVYTYKRESRYRLFVDVQSDIIDTPGRRMVIPLASARLLSDKV
                     SRELYPVVHIGDESWRMMTTDMASVPVSVIGEEVADLSHRENDIKNAINLMFWGI"
     primer_bind     1653..1672
                     /label=ccdB-fwd
                     /note="ccdB gene, forward primer"
     CDS             2123..2917
                     /codon_start=1
                     /gene="aph(3')-II (or nptII)"
                     /product="aminoglycoside phosphotransferase from Tn5"
                     /label=NeoR/KanR
                     /note="confers resistance to neomycin, kanamycin, and G418
                     (Geneticin(R))"
                     /translation="MIEQDGLHAGSPAAWVERLFGYDWAQQTIGCSDAAVFRLSAQGRP
                     VLFVKTDLSGALNELQDEAARLSWLATTGVPCAAVLDVVTEAGRDWLLLGEVPGQDLLS
                     SHLAPAEKVSIMADAMRRLHTLDPATCPFDHQAKHRIERARTRMEAGLVDQDDLDEEHQ
                     GLAPAELFARLKASMPDGEDLVVTHGDACLPNIMVENGRFSGFIDCGRLGVADRYQDIA
                     LATRDIAEELGGEWADRFLVLYGIAAPDSQRIAFYRLLDEFF"
     primer_bind     complement(2177..2196)
                     /label=Neo-R
                     /note="Neomycin resistance gene, reverse primer"
     primer_bind     2787..2806
                     /label=Neo-F
                     /note="Neomycin resistance gene, forward primer"
     regulatory      3117..3126
                     /regulatory_class="other"
                     /note="vertebrate consensus sequence for strong initiation
                     of translation (Kozak, 1987)"
     CDS             3123..3497
                     /codon_start=1
                     /gene="Sh ble from Streptoalloteichus hindustanus"
                     /product="antibiotic-binding protein"
                     /label=BleoR
                     /note="confers resistance to bleomycin, phleomycin, and
                     Zeocin(TM)"
                     /translation="MAKLTSAVPVLTARDVAGAVEFWTDRLGFSRDFVEDDFAGVVRDD
                     VTLFISAVQDQVVPDNTLAWVWVRGLDELYAEWSEVVSTNFRDASGPAMTEIGEQPWGR
                     EFALRDPAGNCVHFVAEEQD"
     rep_origin      3635..4223
                     /direction=RIGHT
                     /label=ori
                     /note="high-copy-number ColE1/pMB1/pBR322/pUC origin of
                     replication"
     primer_bind     4124..4143
                     /label=pBR322ori-F
                     /note="pBR322 origin, forward primer"
     primer_bind     4377..4394
                     /label=L4440
                     /note="L4440 vector, forward primer"
ORIGIN
        1 agcgcccaat acgcaaaccg cctctccccg cgcgttggcc gattcattaa tgcagctggc
       61 acgacaggtt tcccgactgg aaagcgggca gtgagcgcaa cgcaattaat gtgagttagc
      121 tcactcatta ggcaccccag gctttacact ttatgcttcc ggctcgtatg ttgtgtggaa
      181 ttgtgagcgg ataacaattt cacacaggaa acagctatga ccatgattac gccaagctat
      241 ttaggtgaca ctatagaata ctcaagctat gcatcaagct tggtaccgag ctcggatcca
      301 ctagtaacgg ccgccagtgt gctggaattc gcccttggtc tctgcttcga tacgcgtatc
      361 gatacgcgtg catgctgagg tgtctcacaa gtgccgtgca gtcccgcccc cacttgcttc
      421 tctttgtgtg tagtgtacgt acattatcga gagggttgtt cccgcccacc tcgatccggc
      481 atgctgaggt gtctcacaag tgccgtgcag tcccgccccc acttgcttct ctttgtgtgt
      541 agtgtacgta cattatcgag agggttgttc ccgcccacct cgatccggca tgctgaggtg
      601 tctcacaagt gccgtgcagt cccgccccca cttgcttctc tttgtgtgta gtgtacgtac
      661 attatcgaga gggttgttcc cgcccacctc gatccggcat gctgaggtgt ctcacaagtg
      721 ccgtgcagtc ccgcccccac ttgcttctct ttgtgtgtag tgtacgtaca ttatcgagag
      781 ggttgttccc gcccacctcg atccggcatg cactgatcac gggcaaaagt gcgttcgata
      841 gagagggggt tggcggcgca tttgtgtccc aaaaaacagc cccaattgcc ccaattgacc
      901 ccaaattgac ccagtagcgg acccaacccc ggcgagagcc cccttcaccc cacatatcaa
      961 acctcccccg gttcccacac ttgccgttaa gggcgtaggg tactgcagtc tggaatctac
     1021 gcttgttcag actttgtact agtttctttg tctggccatc cgggtaaccc atgccggacg
     1081 caaaatagac tactgaaaat ttttttgctt tgtggttggg actttagcca agggtataaa
     1141 agaccaccgt ccccgaatta cctttcctct tcttttctct ctctccttgt caactcacac
     1201 ccgaaggatc cacaaagaga ccaagggcga attctgcaga tatccatcac actggcggcc
     1261 gctcgagcat gcatctagag ggcccaattc gccctatagt gagtcgtatt acaattcact
     1321 ggccgtcgtt ttacaacgtc gtgactggga aaaccctggc gttacccaac ttaatcgcct
     1381 tgcagcacat ccccctttcg ccagctggcg taatagcgaa gaggcccgca ccgatcgccc
     1441 ttcccaacag ttgcgcagcc tatacgtacg gcagtttaag gtttacacct ataaaagaga
     1501 gagccgttat cgtctgtttg tggatgtaca gagtgatatt attgacacgc cggggcgacg
     1561 gatggtgatc cccctggcca gtgcacgtct gctgtcagat aaagtctccc gtgaacttta
     1621 cccggtggtg catatcgggg atgaaagctg gcgcatgatg accaccgata tggccagtgt
     1681 gccggtctcc gttatcgggg aagaagtggc tgatctcagc caccgcgaaa atgacatcaa
     1741 aaacgccatt aacctgatgt tctggggaat ataaatgtca ggcatgagat tatcaaaaag
     1801 gatcttcacc tagatccttt tcacgtagaa agccagtccg cagaaacggt gctgaccccg
     1861 gatgaatgtc agctactggg ctatctggac aagggaaaac gcaagcgcaa agagaaagca
     1921 ggtagcttgc agtgggctta catggcgata gctagactgg gcggttttat ggacagcaag
     1981 cgaaccggaa ttgccagctg gggcgccctc tggtaaggtt gggaagccct gcaaagtaaa
     2041 ctggatggct ttcttgccgc caaggatctg atggcgcagg ggatcaagct ctgatcaaga
     2101 gacaggatga ggatcgtttc gcatgattga acaagatgga ttgcacgcag gttctccggc
     2161 cgcttgggtg gagaggctat tcggctatga ctgggcacaa cagacaatcg gctgctctga
     2221 tgccgccgtg ttccggctgt cagcgcaggg gcgcccggtt ctttttgtca agaccgacct
     2281 gtccggtgcc ctgaatgaac tgcaagacga ggcagcgcgg ctatcgtggc tggccacgac
     2341 gggcgttcct tgcgcagctg tgctcgacgt tgtcactgaa gcgggaaggg actggctgct
     2401 attgggcgaa gtgccggggc aggatctcct gtcatctcac cttgctcctg ccgagaaagt
     2461 atccatcatg gctgatgcaa tgcggcggct gcatacgctt gatccggcta cctgcccatt
     2521 cgaccaccaa gcgaaacatc gcatcgagcg agcacgtact cggatggaag ccggtcttgt
     2581 cgatcaggat gatctggacg aagagcatca ggggctcgcg ccagccgaac tgttcgccag
     2641 gctcaaggcg agcatgcccg acggcgagga tctcgtcgtg acccatggcg atgcctgctt
     2701 gccgaatatc atggtggaaa atggccgctt ttctggattc atcgactgtg gccggctggg
     2761 tgtggcggac cgctatcagg acatagcgtt ggctacccgt gatattgctg aagagcttgg
     2821 cggcgaatgg gctgaccgct tcctcgtgct ttacggtatc gccgctcccg attcgcagcg
     2881 catcgccttc tatcgccttc ttgacgagtt cttctgaatt attaacgctt acaatttcct
     2941 gatgcggtat tttctcctta cgcatctgtg cggtatttca caccgcatca ggtggcactt
     3001 ttcggggaaa tgtgcgcgga acccctattt gtttattttt ctaaatacat tcaaatatgt
     3061 atccgctcat gagacaataa ccctgataaa tgcttcaata atagcacgtg aggagggcca
     3121 ccatggccaa gttgaccagt gccgttccgg tgctcaccgc gcgcgacgtc gccggagcgg
     3181 tcgagttctg gaccgaccgg ctcgggttct cccgggactt cgtggaggac gacttcgccg
     3241 gtgtggtccg ggacgacgtg accctgttca tcagcgcggt ccaggaccag gtggtgccgg
     3301 acaacaccct ggcctgggtg tgggtgcgcg gcctggacga gctgtacgcc gagtggtcgg
     3361 aggtcgtgtc cacgaacttc cgggacgcct ccgggccggc catgaccgag atcggcgagc
     3421 agccgtgggg gcgggagttc gccctgcgcg acccggccgg caactgcgtg cacttcgtgg
     3481 ccgaggagca ggactgacac gtgctaaaac ttcattttta atttaaaagg atctaggtga
     3541 agatcctttt tgataatctc atgaccaaaa tcccttaacg tgagttttcg ttccactgag
     3601 cgtcagaccc cgtagaaaag atcaaaggat cttcttgaga tccttttttt ctgcgcgtaa
     3661 tctgctgctt gcaaacaaaa aaaccaccgc taccagcggt ggtttgtttg ccggatcaag
     3721 agctaccaac tctttttccg aaggtaactg gcttcagcag agcgcagata ccaaatactg
     3781 ttcttctagt gtagccgtag ttaggccacc acttcaagaa ctctgtagca ccgcctacat
     3841 acctcgctct gctaatcctg ttaccagtgg ctgctgccag tggcgataag tcgtgtctta
     3901 ccgggttgga ctcaagacga tagttaccgg ataaggcgca gcggtcgggc tgaacggggg
     3961 gttcgtgcac acagcccagc ttggagcgaa cgacctacac cgaactgaga tacctacagc
     4021 gtgagctatg agaaagcgcc acgcttcccg aagggagaaa ggcggacagg tatccggtaa
     4081 gcggcagggt cggaacagga gagcgcacga gggagcttcc agggggaaac gcctggtatc
     4141 tttatagtcc tgtcgggttt cgccacctct gacttgagcg tcgatttttg tgatgctcgt
     4201 caggggggcg gagcctatgg aaaaacgcca gcaacgcggc ctttttacgg ttcctggcct
     4261 tttgctggcc ttttgctcac atgttctttc ctgcgttatc ccctgattct gtggataacc
     4321 gtattaccgc ctttgagtga gctgataccg ctcgccgcag ccgaacgacc gagcgcagcg
     4381 agtcagtgag cgaggaagcg gaag
//
